LOCUS       Exported 6200 bp ds-DNA circular SYN 12-MAY-2021
DEFINITION  Expresses iAChSnFR (non-binding) under hSynapsin promoter.
ACCESSION   .
VERSION     .
KEYWORDS    pAAV.hSynap.iAChSnFR-NULL
SOURCE      synthetic DNA construct
  ORGANISM  synthetic DNA construct
REFERENCE   1 (bases 1 to 6200)
  TITLE     A genetically encoded fluorescent sensor for in vivo acetylcholine
            detection in mice, fish, worms and flies. (iAChSnFR)
  JOURNAL   Unpublished
REFERENCE   2 (bases 1 to 6200)
  AUTHORS   .
  TITLE     Direct Submission
  JOURNAL   Exported May 12, 2021 from SnapGene Server 1.1.58
            http://www.snapgene.com
FEATURES             Location/Qualifiers
     source          1..6200
                     /organism="synthetic DNA construct"
                     /mol_type="other DNA"
     repeat_region   55..184
                     /label=AAV2 ITR
     promoter        266..713
                     /label=hSyn promoter
                     /note="human synapsin I promoter; confers neuron-specific
                     expression (Kugler et al., 2003)"
     regulatory      742..751
                     /regulatory_class="other"
                     /note="vertebrate consensus sequence for strong initiation
                     of translation (Kozak, 1987)"
     sig_peptide     748..810
                     /product="leader sequence from mouse immunoglobulin kappa
                     light chain"
                     /label=Ig-kappa leader
     primer_bind     1260..1281
                     /label=EGFP-C
                     /note="EGFP, forward primer"
     primer_bind     complement(1384..1405)
                     /label=EGFP-N
                     /note="EGFP, reverse primer"
     CDS             2392..2421
                     /codon_start=1
                     /product="Myc (human c-Myc proto-oncogene) epitope tag"
                     /label=Myc
                     /translation="EQKLISEEDL"
     CDS             2425..2571
                     /codon_start=1
                     /product="transmembrane domain from platelet derived growth
                     factor receptor beta"
                     /label=PDGFR-beta TM domain
                     /translation="AVGQDTQEVIVVPHSLPFKVVVISAILALVVLTIISLIILIMLWQ
                     KKPR"
     misc_feature    2587..3175
                     /label=WPRE
                     /note="woodchuck hepatitis virus posttranscriptional
                     regulatory element"
     primer_bind     complement(2640..2660)
                     /label=WPRE-R
                     /note="WPRE, reverse primer"
     CDS             complement(3058..3069)
                     /codon_start=1
                     /product="Factor Xa recognition and cleavage site"
                     /label=Factor Xa site
                     /translation="IEGR"
     primer_bind     complement(3178..3194)
                     /label=KS primer
                     /note="common sequencing primer, one of multiple similar
                     variants"
     primer_bind     complement(3179..3195)
                     /label=pBluescriptKS
                     /note="For pBluescript vector"
     polyA_signal    3224..3345
                     /label=SV40 poly(A) signal
                     /note="SV40 polyadenylation signal"
     primer_bind     complement(3235..3254)
                     /label=EBV-rev
                     /note="SV40 polyA terminator, reverse primer"
     primer_bind     3289..3308
                     /label=SV40pA-R
                     /note="SV40 polyA, reverse primer"
     repeat_region   3507..3636
                     /label=AAV2 ITR
     primer_bind     complement(3655..3672)
                     /label=M13 Forward
                     /note="In lacZ gene. Also called M13-F20 or M13 (-21)
                     Forward"
     primer_bind     complement(3655..3671)
                     /label=M13 fwd
                     /note="common sequencing primer, one of multiple similar
                     variants"
     primer_bind     complement(3664..3686)
                     /label=M13/pUC Forward
                     /note="In lacZ gene"
     rep_origin      3813..4268
                     /direction=RIGHT
                     /label=f1 ori
                     /note="f1 bacteriophage origin of replication; arrow
                     indicates direction of (+) strand synthesis"
     primer_bind     complement(3900..3919)
                     /label=F1ori-R
                     /note="F1 origin, reverse primer"
     primer_bind     4110..4131
                     /label=F1ori-F
                     /note="F1 origin, forward primer"
     promoter        4294..4398
                     /gene="bla"
                     /label=AmpR promoter
     CDS             4399..5259
                     /codon_start=1
                     /gene="bla"
                     /product="beta-lactamase"
                     /label=AmpR
                     /note="confers resistance to ampicillin, carbenicillin, and
                     related antibiotics"
                     /translation="MSIQHFRVALIPFFAAFCLPVFAHPETLVKVKDAEDQLGARVGYI
                     ELDLNSGKILESFRPEERFPMMSTFKVLLCGAVLSRIDAGQEQLGRRIHYSQNDLVEYS
                     PVTEKHLTDGMTVRELCSAAITMSDNTAANLLLTTIGGPKELTAFLHNMGDHVTRLDRW
                     EPELNEAIPNDERDTTMPVAMATTLRKLLTGELLTLASRQQLIDWMEADKVAGPLLRSA
                     LPAGWFIADKSGAGERGSRGIIAALGPDGKPSRIVVIYTTGSQATMDERNRQIAEIGAS
                     LIKHW"
     primer_bind     complement(4617..4636)
                     /label=Amp-R
                     /note="Ampicillin resistance gene, reverse primer"
     rep_origin      5430..6018
                     /direction=RIGHT
                     /label=ori
                     /note="high-copy-number ColE1/pMB1/pBR322/pUC origin of
                     replication"
     primer_bind     5919..5938
                     /label=pBR322ori-F
                     /note="pBR322 origin, forward primer"
     primer_bind     6172..6189
                     /label=L4440
                     /note="L4440 vector, forward primer"
ORIGIN
        1 gcgcccaata cgcaaaccgc ctctccccgc gcgttggccg attcattaat gcagctgcgc
       61 gctcgctcgc tcactgaggc cgcccgggca aagcccgggc gtcgggcgac ctttggtcgc
      121 ccggcctcag tgagcgagcg agcgcgcaga gagggagtgg ccaactccat cactaggggt
      181 tccttgtagt taatgattaa cccgccatgc tacttatcta cgtagccatg ctctaggaag
      241 atctctgcag agggccctgc gtatgagtgc aagtgggttt taggaccagg atgaggcggg
      301 gtgggggtgc ctacctgacg accgaccccg acccactgga caagcaccca acccccattc
      361 cccaaattgc gcatccccta tcagagaggg ggaggggaaa caggatgcgg cgaggcgcgt
      421 gcgcactgcc agcttcagca ccgcggacag tgccttcgcc cccgcctggc ggcgcgcgcc
      481 accgccgcct cagcactgaa ggcgcgctga cgtcactcgc cggtcccccg caaactcccc
      541 ttcccggcca ccttggtcgc gtccgcgccg ccgccggccc agccggaccg caccacgcga
      601 ggcgcgagat aggggggcac gggcgcgacc atctgcgctg cggcgccggc gactcagcgc
      661 tgcctcagtc tgcggtgggc agcggaggag tcgtgtcgtg cctgagagcg cagtcgaatt
      721 caagctgcta gcaaggatcc cgccaccatg gagacagaca cactcctgct atgggtactg
      781 ctgctctggg ttccaggttc cactggtgac agatctgcga acgacaccgt agttgtgggc
      841 tcgatcatct ttacagaagg gattatcgtc gcaaacatgg tggcagagat gattgaggcg
      901 catacagacc ttaaggtggt tcgcaaactg aaccttggcg gggtcaacgt taactttgaa
      961 gccattaaac gcggaggtgc gaataatggt attgacattt acgtggagta cactgggcac
     1021 ggtcttgtgg atattctggg gttcccggag ccgaacgtct atatcaccgc cgacaagcag
     1081 aagaacggca tcaaggcgaa cttcaagatc cgccacaacg tggaggacgg cagcgtgcag
     1141 ctcgccgacc actaccagca gaacaccccc atcggcgacg gccccgtgct gctgcccgac
     1201 aaccactacc tgagcaccca gtccgtgctg agcaaagacc ccaacgagaa gcgcgatcac
     1261 atggtcctgc tggagttcgt gaccgccgcc gggatcactc tcggcatgga cgagctgtac
     1321 aagggcggta ccggagggag catgagcaag ggcgaggagc tgttcaccgg ggtggtgccc
     1381 atcctggtcg agctggacgg cgacgtaaac ggccacaagt tcagcgtgcg cggcgagggc
     1441 gagggcgatg ccaccaacgg caagctgacc ctgaagttca tctgcaccac cggcaagctg
     1501 cccgtgccct ggcccaccct cgtgaccacc ctgacctacg gcgtgcagtg cttcagccgc
     1561 taccccgacc acatgaagca gcacgacttc ttcaagtccg ccatgcccga aggctacgtc
     1621 caggagcgca ccatcagctt caaggacgac ggcacctaca agacccgcgc cgaggtgaag
     1681 ttcgagggcg acaccctggt gaaccgcatc gagctgaagg gcatcgactt caaggaggac
     1741 ggcaacatcc tggggcacaa gctggagtac aactttccgc cgcccgcgac tactgatcca
     1801 gaaggtgcat acgaaaccgt gaagaaggag tacaaacgta aatggaatat tgtatggctc
     1861 aaaccactgg gattcaacaa tacggcgacg cttaccgtta aagacgaact ggcgaaacag
     1921 tataacctta aaaccttcag tgacttagcg aaaatctcgg ataagctgat tctgggtgca
     1981 acgatgttct ttttagaagg gcccgatggt tacccaggcc tgcaaaaact gtacaatttc
     2041 aaattcaagc acaccaaaag catggacatg ggtattcgct ataccgccat tgataataac
     2101 gaagttcagg taattgatgc ctgggccact gatggcttgc tggtgagcca caaattaaaa
     2161 attctggagg atgataaagc gttcttcccg ccgtattatg ctgcccccat catccgtcag
     2221 gatgtcttag ataagcatcc tgaactgaag gacgtgctga acaaactcgc gaatcaaatt
     2281 tcactggaag aaatgcagaa actgaattac aaggtggacg gtgagggtca ggacccagcg
     2341 aaagtagcta aggagttttt gaaagagaaa ggtttaattc tgcaggtcga cgaacaaaaa
     2401 ctcatctcag aagaggatct gaatgctgtg ggccaggaca cgcaggaggt catcgtggtg
     2461 ccacactcct tgccctttaa ggtggtggtg atctcagcca tcctggccct ggtggtgctc
     2521 accatcatct cccttatcat cctcatcatg ctttggcaga agaagccacg ttagaagctt
     2581 atcgataatc aacctctgga ttacaaaatt tgtgaaagat tgactggtat tcttaactat
     2641 gttgctcctt ttacgctatg tggatacgct gctttaatgc ctttgtatca tgctattgct
     2701 tcccgtatgg ctttcatttt ctcctccttg tataaatcct ggttgctgtc tctttatgag
     2761 gagttgtggc ccgttgtcag gcaacgtggc gtggtgtgca ctgtgtttgc tgacgcaacc
     2821 cccactggtt ggggcattgc caccacctgt cagctccttt ccgggacttt cgctttcccc
     2881 ctccctattg ccacggcgga actcatcgcc gcctgccttg cccgctgctg gacaggggct
     2941 cggctgttgg gcactgacaa ttccgtggtg ttgtcgggga aatcatcgtc ctttccttgg
     3001 ctgctcgcct gtgttgccac ctggattctg cgcgggacgt ccttctgcta cgtcccttcg
     3061 gccctcaatc cagcggacct tccttcccgc ggcctgctgc cggctctgcg gcctcttccg
     3121 cgtcttcgcc ttcgccctca gacgagtcgg atctcccttt gggccgcctc cccgcatcga
     3181 taccgtcgac ctcgacccgg gcggccgctt cgagcagaca tgataagata cattgatgag
     3241 tttggacaaa ccacaactag aatgcagtga aaaaaatgct ttatttgtga aatttgtgat
     3301 gctattgctt tatttgtaac cattataagc tgcaataaac aagttaacaa caacaattgc
     3361 attcatttta tgtttcaggt tcagggggag atgtgggagg ttttttaaag caagtaaaac
     3421 ctctacaaat gtggtaaaat cgataaggat cttcctagag catggctacg tagataagta
     3481 gcatggcggg ttaatcatta actacaagga acccctagtg atggagttgg ccactccctc
     3541 tctgcgcgct cgctcgctca ctgaggccgg gcgaccaaag gtcgcccgac gcccgggctt
     3601 tgcccgggcg gcctcagtga gcgagcgagc gcgcagcctt aattaaccta attcactggc
     3661 cgtcgtttta caacgtcgtg actgggaaaa ccctggcgtt acccaactta atcgccttgc
     3721 agcacatccc cctttcgcca gctggcgtaa tagcgaagag gcccgcaccg atcgcccttc
     3781 ccaacagttg cgcagcctga atggcgaatg ggnnnnnnnn nnnnnnnnnn nnnnnnnnnn
     3841 nnnnnnnnnn nnnnnnnnnn nnnnnnnnnn nnnnnnnnnn nnnnnnnnnn nnnnnnnnnn
     3901 nnnnnnnnnn nnnnnnnnnn nnnnnnnnnn nnnnnncnnn nnnnnnnnnn nnnnnnnnnn
     3961 nnnnnnnnnn nnnnnnnnnn nnnnnnnnnn nnnnnnnnnn nnnnnnnnnn nnnnnnnnnn
     4021 nnnnnnnnan nnnnnnnnnn nnnnnnnnnn nnnnnnnnnn nnnnnnnnnn nnnnnnnncc
     4081 tttgacgttg gagtccacgt tctttaatag tggactcttg ttccaaactg gaacaacact
     4141 caaccctatc tcggtctatt cttttgattt ataagggatt ttgccgattt cggcctattg
     4201 gttaaaaaat gagctgattt aacaaaaatt taacgcgaat tttaacaaaa tattaacgct
     4261 tacaatttag gtggcacttt tcggggaaat gtgcgcggaa cccctatttg tttatttttc
     4321 taaatacatt caaatatgta tccgctcatg agacaataac cctgataaat gcttcaataa
     4381 tattgaaaaa ggaagagtat gagtattcaa catttccgtg tcgcccttat tccctttttt
     4441 gcggcatttt gccttcctgt ttttgctcac ccagaaacgc tggtgaaagt aaaagatgct
     4501 gaagatcagt tgggtgcacg agtgggttac atcgaactgg atctcaacag cggtaagatc
     4561 cttgagagtt ttcgccccga agaacgtttt ccaatgatga gcacttttaa agttctgcta
     4621 tgtggcgcgg tattatcccg tattgacgcc gggcaagagc aactcggtcg ccgcatacac
     4681 tattctcaga atgacttggt tgagtactca ccagtcacag aaaagcatct tacggatggc
     4741 atgacagtaa gagaattatg cagtgctgcc ataaccatga gtgataacac tgcggccaac
     4801 ttacttctga caacgatcgg aggaccgaag gagctaaccg cttttttgca caacatgggg
     4861 gatcatgtaa ctcgccttga tcgttgggaa ccggagctga atgaagccat accaaacgac
     4921 gagcgtgaca ccacgatgcc tgtagcaatg gcaacaacgt tgcgcaaact attaactggc
     4981 gaactactta ctctagcttc ccggcaacaa ttaatagact ggatggaggc ggataaagtt
     5041 gcaggaccac ttctgcgctc ggcccttccg gctggctggt ttattgctga taaatctgga
     5101 gccggtgagc gtgggtctcg cggtatcatt gcagcactgg ggccagatgg taagccctcc
     5161 cgtatcgtag ttatctacac gacggggagt caggcaacta tggatgaacg aaatagacag
     5221 atcgctgaga taggtgcctc actgattaag cattggtaac tgtcagacca agtttactca
     5281 tatatacttt agattgattt aaaacttcat ttttaattta aaaggatcta ggtgaagatc
     5341 ctttttgata atctcatgac caaaatccct taacgtgagt tttcgttcca ctgagcgtca
     5401 gaccccgtag aaaagatcaa aggatcttct tgagatcctt tttttctgcg cgtaatctgc
     5461 tgcttgcaaa caaaaaaacc accgctacca gcggtggttt gtttgccgga tcaagagcta
     5521 ccaactcttt ttccgaaggt aactggcttc agcagagcgc agataccaaa tactgttctt
     5581 ctagtgtagc cgtagttagg ccaccacttc aagaactctg tagcaccgcc tacatacctc
     5641 gctctgctaa tcctgttacc agtggctgct gccagtggcg ataagtcgtg tcttaccggg
     5701 ttggactcaa gacgatagtt accggataag gcgcagcggt cgggctgaac ggggggttcg
     5761 tgcacacagc ccagcttgga gcgaacgacc tacaccgaac tgagatacct acagcgtgag
     5821 ctatgagaaa gcgccacgct tcccgaaggg agaaaggcgg acaggtatcc ggtaagcggc
     5881 agggtcggaa caggagagcg cacgagggag cttccagggg gaaacgcctg gtatctttat
     5941 agtcctgtcg ggtttcgcca cctctgactt gagcgtcgat ttttgtgatg ctcgtcaggg
     6001 gggcggagcc tatggaaaaa cgccagcaac gcggcctttt tacggttcct ggccttttgc
     6061 tggccttttg ctcacatgtt ctttcctgcg ttatcccctg attctgtgga taaccgtatt
     6121 accgcctttg agtgagctga taccgctcgc cgcagccgaa cgaccgagcg cagcgagtca
     6181 gtgagcgagg aagcggaaga
//
