LOCUS       Exported 6201 bp ds-DNA circular SYN 12-MAY-2021
DEFINITION  Expresses iAChSnFR (non-binding) under hSynapsin promoter.
ACCESSION   .
VERSION     .
KEYWORDS    pAAV.hSynap.iAChSnFR-NULL
SOURCE      synthetic DNA construct
  ORGANISM  synthetic DNA construct
REFERENCE   1 (bases 1 to 6201)
  TITLE     A genetically encoded fluorescent sensor for in vivo acetylcholine
            detection in mice, fish, worms and flies. (iAChSnFR)
  JOURNAL   Unpublished
REFERENCE   2 (bases 1 to 6201)
  AUTHORS   .
  TITLE     Direct Submission
  JOURNAL   Exported May 12, 2021 from SnapGene Server 1.1.58
            http://www.snapgene.com
FEATURES             Location/Qualifiers
     source          1..6201
                     /organism="synthetic DNA construct"
                     /mol_type="other DNA"
     repeat_region   55..184
                     /label=AAV2 ITR
     promoter        266..713
                     /label=hSyn promoter
                     /note="human synapsin I promoter; confers neuron-specific
                     expression (Kugler et al., 2003)"
     sig_peptide     748..810
                     /product="leader sequence from mouse immunoglobulin kappa
                     light chain"
                     /label=Ig-kappa leader
     primer_bind     1260..1281
                     /label=EGFP-C
                     /note="EGFP, forward primer"
     primer_bind     complement(1384..1405)
                     /label=EGFP-N
                     /note="EGFP, reverse primer"
     CDS             2392..2421
                     /codon_start=1
                     /product="Myc (human c-Myc proto-oncogene) epitope tag"
                     /label=Myc
                     /translation="EQKLISEEDL"
     CDS             2425..2571
                     /codon_start=1
                     /product="transmembrane domain from platelet derived growth
                     factor receptor beta"
                     /label=PDGFR-beta TM domain
                     /translation="AVGQDTQEVIVVPHSLPFKVVVISAILALVVLTIISLIILIMLWQ
                     KKPR"
     misc_feature    2587..3175
                     /label=WPRE
                     /note="woodchuck hepatitis virus posttranscriptional
                     regulatory element"
     primer_bind     complement(2640..2660)
                     /label=WPRE-R
                     /note="WPRE, reverse primer"
     CDS             complement(3058..3069)
                     /codon_start=1
                     /product="Factor Xa recognition and cleavage site"
                     /label=Factor Xa site
                     /translation="IEGR"
     primer_bind     complement(3178..3194)
                     /label=KS primer
                     /note="common sequencing primer, one of multiple similar
                     variants"
     primer_bind     complement(3179..3195)
                     /label=pBluescriptKS
                     /note="For pBluescript vector"
     polyA_signal    3224..3345
                     /label=SV40 poly(A) signal
                     /note="SV40 polyadenylation signal"
     primer_bind     complement(3235..3254)
                     /label=EBV-rev
                     /note="SV40 polyA terminator, reverse primer"
     primer_bind     3289..3308
                     /label=SV40pA-R
                     /note="SV40 polyA, reverse primer"
     rep_origin      3814..4269
                     /direction=RIGHT
                     /label=f1 ori
                     /note="f1 bacteriophage origin of replication; arrow
                     indicates direction of (+) strand synthesis"
     primer_bind     complement(3901..3920)
                     /label=F1ori-R
                     /note="F1 origin, reverse primer"
     primer_bind     4111..4132
                     /label=F1ori-F
                     /note="F1 origin, forward primer"
     promoter        4295..4399
                     /gene="bla"
                     /label=AmpR promoter
     CDS             4400..5260
                     /codon_start=1
                     /gene="bla"
                     /product="beta-lactamase"
                     /label=AmpR
                     /note="confers resistance to ampicillin, carbenicillin, and
                     related antibiotics"
                     /translation="MSIQHFRVALIPFFAAFCLPVFAHPETLVKVKDAEDQLGARVGYI
                     ELDLNSGKILESFRPEERFPMMSTFKVLLCGAVLSRIDAGQEQLGRRIHYSQNDLVEYS
                     PVTEKHLTDGMTVRELCSAAITMSDNTAANLLLTTIGGPKELTAFLHNMGDHVTRLDRW
                     EPELNEAIPNDERDTTMPVAMATTLRKLLTGELLTLASRQQLIDWMEADKVAGPLLRSA
                     LPAGWFIADKSGAGERGSRGIIAALGPDGKPSRIVVIYTTGSQATMDERNRQIAEIGAS
                     LIKHW"
     primer_bind     complement(4618..4637)
                     /label=Amp-R
                     /note="Ampicillin resistance gene, reverse primer"
     rep_origin      5431..6019
                     /direction=RIGHT
                     /label=ori
                     /note="high-copy-number ColE1/pMB1/pBR322/pUC origin of
                     replication"
     primer_bind     5920..5939
                     /label=pBR322ori-F
                     /note="pBR322 origin, forward primer"
     primer_bind     6173..6190
                     /label=L4440
                     /note="L4440 vector, forward primer"
ORIGIN
        1 gcgcccaata cgcaaaccgc ctctccccgc gcgttggccg attcattaat gcagctgcgc
       61 gctcgctcgc tcactgaggc cgcccgggca aagcccgggc gtcgggcgac ctttggtcgc
      121 ccggcctcag tgagcgagcg agcgcgcaga gagggagtgg ccaactccat cactaggggt
      181 tccttgtagt taatgattaa cccgccatgc tacttatcta cgtagccatg ctctaggaag
      241 atctctgcag agggccctgc gtatgagtgc aagtgggttt taggaccagg atgaggcggg
      301 gtgggggtgc ctacctgacg accgaccccg acccactgga caagcaccca acccccattc
      361 cccaaattgc gcatccccta tcagagaggg ggaggggaaa caggatgcgg cgaggcgcgt
      421 gcgcactgcc agcttcagca ccgcggacag tgccttcgcc cccgcctggc ggcgcgcgcc
      481 accgccgcct cagcactgaa ggcgcgctga cgtcactcgc cggtcccccg caaactcccc
      541 ttcccggcca ccttggtcgc gtccgcgccg ccgccggccc agccggaccg caccacgcga
      601 ggcgcgagat aggggggcac gggcgcgacc atctgcgctg cggcgccggc gactcagcgc
      661 tgcctcagtc tgcggtgggc agcggaggag tcgtgtcgtg cctgagagcg cagtcgaatt
      721 caagctgcta gcaaggatcc cgccatcatg gagacagaca cactcctgct atgggtactg
      781 ctgctctggg ttccaggttc cactggtgac agatctgcga acgacaccgt agttgtgggc
      841 tcgatcatct ttacagaagg gattatcgtc gcaaacatgg tggcagagat gattgaggcg
      901 catacagacc ttaaggtggt tcgcaaactg aaccttggcg gggtcaacgt taactttgaa
      961 gccattaaac gcggaggtgc gaataatggt attgacattt acgtggagta cactgggcac
     1021 ggtcttgtgg atattctggg gttcccggag ccgaacgtct atatcaccgc cgacaagcag
     1081 aagaacggca tcaaggcgaa cttcaagatc cgccacaacg tggaggacgg cagcgtgcag
     1141 ctcgccgacc actaccagca gaacaccccc atcggcgacg gccccgtgct gctgcccgac
     1201 aaccactacc tgagcaccca gtccgtgctg agcaaagacc ccaacgagaa gcgcgatcac
     1261 atggtcctgc tggagttcgt gaccgccgcc gggatcactc tcggcatgga cgagctgtac
     1321 aagggcggta ccggagggag catgagcaag ggcgaggagc tgttcaccgg ggtggtgccc
     1381 atcctggtcg agctggacgg cgacgtaaac ggccacaagt tcagcgtgcg cggcgagggc
     1441 gagggcgatg ccaccaacgg caagctgacc ctgaagttca tctgcaccac cggcaagctg
     1501 cccgtgccct ggcccaccct cgtgaccacc ctgacctacg gcgtgcagtg cttcagccgc
     1561 taccccgacc acatgaagca gcacgacttc ttcaagtccg ccatgcccga aggctacgtc
     1621 caggagcgca ccatcagctt caaggacgac ggcacctaca agacccgcgc cgaggtgaag
     1681 ttcgagggcg acaccctggt gaaccgcatc gagctgaagg gcatcgactt caaggaggac
     1741 ggcaacatcc tggggcacaa gctggagtac aactttccgc cgcccgcgac tactgatcca
     1801 gaaggtgcat acgaaaccgt gaagaaggag tacaaacgta aatggaatat tgtatggctc
     1861 aaaccactgg gattcaacaa tacggcgacg cttaccgtta aagacgaact ggcgaaacag
     1921 tataacctta aaaccttcag tgacttagcg aaaatctcgg ataagctgat tctgggtgca
     1981 acgatgttct ttttagaagg gcccgatggt tacccaggcc tgcaaaaact gtacaatttc
     2041 aaattcaagc acaccaaaag catggacatg ggtattcgct ataccgccat tgataataac
     2101 gaagttcagg taattgatgc ctgggccact gatggcttgc tggtgagcca caaattaaaa
     2161 attctggagg atgataaagc gttcttcccg ccgtattatg ctgcccccat catccgtcag
     2221 gatgtcttag ataagcatcc tgaactgaag gacgtgctga acaaactcgc gaatcaaatt
     2281 tcactggaag aaatgcagaa actgaattac aaggtggacg gtgagggtca ggacccagcg
     2341 aaagtagcta aggagttttt gaaagagaaa ggtttaattc tgcaggtcga cgaacaaaaa
     2401 ctcatctcag aagaggatct gaatgctgtg ggccaggaca cgcaggaggt catcgtggtg
     2461 ccacactcct tgccctttaa ggtggtggtg atctcagcca tcctggccct ggtggtgctc
     2521 accatcatct cccttatcat cctcatcatg ctttggcaga agaagccacg ttagaagctt
     2581 atcgataatc aacctctgga ttacaaaatt tgtgaaagat tgactggtat tcttaactat
     2641 gttgctcctt ttacgctatg tggatacgct gctttaatgc ctttgtatca tgctattgct
     2701 tcccgtatgg ctttcatttt ctcctccttg tataaatcct ggttgctgtc tctttatgag
     2761 gagttgtggc ccgttgtcag gcaacgtggc gtggtgtgca ctgtgtttgc tgacgcaacc
     2821 cccactggtt ggggcattgc caccacctgt cagctccttt ccgggacttt cgctttcccc
     2881 ctccctattg ccacggcgga actcatcgcc gcctgccttg cccgctgctg gacaggggct
     2941 cggctgttgg gcactgacaa ttccgtggtg ttgtcgggga aatcatcgtc ctttccttgg
     3001 ctgctcgcct gtgttgccac ctggattctg cgcgggacgt ccttctgcta cgtcccttcg
     3061 gccctcaatc cagcggacct tccttcccgc ggcctgctgc cggctctgcg gcctcttccg
     3121 cgtcttcgcc ttcgccctca gacgagtcgg atctcccttt gggccgcctc cccgcatcga
     3181 taccgtcgac ctcgacccgg gcggccgctt cgagcagaca tgataagata cattgatgag
     3241 tttggacaaa ccacaactag aatgcagtga aaaaaatgct ttatttgtga aatttgtgat
     3301 gctattgctt tatttgtaac cattataagc tgcaataaac aagttaacaa caacaattgc
     3361 attcatttta tgtttcaggt tcagggggag atgtgggagg ttttttaaag caagtaaaac
     3421 ctctacaaat gtggtaaaat cgataaggat cttcctagag catggctacg tagataagta
     3481 gcatggcggg ttaatcatta actacaagga acccctagtg atggagttgg ccactccctc
     3541 tctgcgcgct cgctcgctca ctgaggccgg gcgaccaaag gtcgcccgac gcccgggctt
     3601 tgcccgggcg gcctcagtga gcgagcsrsc gyryagysrg tcgtawtaca attcactggc
     3661 cgycswytka gsccggssna ccaaaggtcg cccgacgccc gggctttgcc cgggcggcct
     3721 cagtgagcga gcgagcgcgc agctggcgta atagcgaaga ggcccgcacc gatcgccctt
     3781 cccaacagtt gcgcagcctg aatggcgaat gggnnnnnnn nnnnnnnnnn nnnnnnnnnn
     3841 nnnnnnnnnn nnnnnnnnnn nnnnnnnnnn nnnnnnnnnn nnnnnnnnnn nnnnnnnnnn
     3901 nnnnnnnnnn nnnnnnnnnn nnnnnnnnnn nnnnnnncnn nnnnnnnnnn nnnnnnnnnn
     3961 nnnnnnnnnn nnnnnnnnnn nnnnnnnnnn nnnnnnnnnn nnnnnnnnnn nnnnnnnnnn
     4021 nnnnnnnnna nnnnnnnnnn nnnnnnnnnn nnnnnnnnnn nnnnnnnnnn nnnnnnnnnc
     4081 ctttgacgtt ggagtccacg ttctttaata gtggactctt gttccaaact ggaacaacac
     4141 tcaaccctat ctcggtctat tcttttgatt tataagggat tttgccgatt tcggcctatt
     4201 ggttaaaaaa tgagctgatt taacaaaaat ttaacgcgaa ttttaacaaa atattaacgc
     4261 ttacaattta ggtggcactt ttcggggaaa tgtgcgcgga acccctattt gtttattttt
     4321 ctaaatacat tcaaatatgt atccgctcat gagacaataa ccctgataaa tgcttcaata
     4381 atattgaaaa aggaagagta tgagtattca acatttccgt gtcgccctta ttcccttttt
     4441 tgcggcattt tgccttcctg tttttgctca cccagaaacg ctggtgaaag taaaagatgc
     4501 tgaagatcag ttgggtgcac gagtgggtta catcgaactg gatctcaaca gcggtaagat
     4561 ccttgagagt tttcgccccg aagaacgttt tccaatgatg agcactttta aagttctgct
     4621 atgtggcgcg gtattatccc gtattgacgc cgggcaagag caactcggtc gccgcataca
     4681 ctattctcag aatgacttgg ttgagtactc accagtcaca gaaaagcatc ttacggatgg
     4741 catgacagta agagaattat gcagtgctgc cataaccatg agtgataaca ctgcggccaa
     4801 cttacttctg acaacgatcg gaggaccgaa ggagctaacc gcttttttgc acaacatggg
     4861 ggatcatgta actcgccttg atcgttggga accggagctg aatgaagcca taccaaacga
     4921 cgagcgtgac accacgatgc ctgtagcaat ggcaacaacg ttgcgcaaac tattaactgg
     4981 cgaactactt actctagctt cccggcaaca attaatagac tggatggagg cggataaagt
     5041 tgcaggacca cttctgcgct cggcccttcc ggctggctgg tttattgctg ataaatctgg
     5101 agccggtgag cgtgggtctc gcggtatcat tgcagcactg gggccagatg gtaagccctc
     5161 ccgtatcgta gttatctaca cgacggggag tcaggcaact atggatgaac gaaatagaca
     5221 gatcgctgag ataggtgcct cactgattaa gcattggtaa ctgtcagacc aagtttactc
     5281 atatatactt tagattgatt taaaacttca tttttaattt aaaaggatct aggtgaagat
     5341 cctttttgat aatctcatga ccaaaatccc ttaacgtgag ttttcgttcc actgagcgtc
     5401 agaccccgta gaaaagatca aaggatcttc ttgagatcct ttttttctgc gcgtaatctg
     5461 ctgcttgcaa acaaaaaaac caccgctacc agcggtggtt tgtttgccgg atcaagagct
     5521 accaactctt tttccgaagg taactggctt cagcagagcg cagataccaa atactgttct
     5581 tctagtgtag ccgtagttag gccaccactt caagaactct gtagcaccgc ctacatacct
     5641 cgctctgcta atcctgttac cagtggctgc tgccagtggc gataagtcgt gtcttaccgg
     5701 gttggactca agacgatagt taccggataa ggcgcagcgg tcgggctgaa cggggggttc
     5761 gtgcacacag cccagcttgg agcgaacgac ctacaccgaa ctgagatacc tacagcgtga
     5821 gctatgagaa agcgccacgc ttcccgaagg gagaaaggcg gacaggtatc cggtaagcgg
     5881 cagggtcgga acaggagagc gcacgaggga gcttccaggg ggaaacgcct ggtatcttta
     5941 tagtcctgtc gggtttcgcc acctctgact tgagcgtcga tttttgtgat gctcgtcagg
     6001 ggggcggagc ctatggaaaa acgccagcaa cgcggccttt ttacggttcc tggccttttg
     6061 ctggcctttt gctcacatgt tctttcctgc gttatcccct gattctgtgg ataaccgtat
     6121 taccgccttt gagtgagctg ataccgctcg ccgcagccga acgaccgagc gcagcgagtc
     6181 agtgagcgag gaagcggaag a
//
