[The description below was written by a language model from this plasmid's Addgene catalogue record and the feature table of its GenBank file.]
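Description:
pAAV.hSynap.iAChSnFR-NULL is an AAV transfer plasmid of about 6.2 kb for neuronal expression of a non-binding control version of the genetically encoded fluorescent acetylcholine sensor iAChSnFR. It is maintained in E. coli through a high-copy ColE1/pUC-type origin with ampicillin selection (bla under its own promoter), and it also carries an f1 phage origin. The expression cassette lies between AAV2 inverted terminal repeats, which allow it to be packaged into recombinant AAV particles when helper functions are supplied. Two sequence records are held for the plasmid, differing by one base in length. One annotates both ITRs and a Kozak sequence, while the other marks only the upstream ITR, so the downstream repeat may simply have escaped annotation or may differ slightly in that record.

Within the ITRs, the human synapsin I promoter restricts expression to neurons. The synthetic open reading frame of roughly 1.8 kb begins with a Kozak consensus and the mouse Ig-kappa leader peptide. It ends with a Myc epitope tag followed by the PDGFR-beta transmembrane domain, an arrangement that sends the sensor through the secretory pathway and anchors it on the outer face of the plasma membrane. The sensor body itself is not annotated as a feature, although EGFP primer sites inside it are consistent with a GFP-derived fluorescent module. A WPRE and an SV40 polyadenylation signal follow to boost transcript stability and processing. The short Factor Xa site annotated on the reverse strand inside the WPRE is most likely a chance sequence match.

The insert carries a Y140A mutation that is recorded as abolishing ligand binding. The construct is therefore suited to use as a negative control alongside the functional sensor, to distinguish genuine acetylcholine signals from fluorescence changes unrelated to ligand binding.
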