Addgene plasmid #137951: pAAV.hSynap.iAChSnFR-NULL
Purpose: Expresses iAChSnFR (non-binding) under hSynapsin promoter
Depositing lab: Loren Looger. Depositing organization: HHMI, Janelia Research Campus. Publication: A fast genetically encoded fluorescent sensor for faithful in vivo acetylcholine detection in mice, fish, worms and flies. Borden PM, Zhang P, Shivange AV, Marvin JS, Cichon J, Dan C, Podgorski K, Figueiredo A, Novak O, Tanimoto M, Shigetomi E, Lobas MA, Kim H, Zhu PK, Zhang Y, Zheng WS, Fan C, Wang G, Xiang B, Gan L, Zhang G, Guo K, Lin L, Cai Y, Yee AG, Aggarwal A, Ford CP, Rees DC, Dietrich D, Khakh BS, Dittman JS, Gan W, Koyama M, Jayaraman V, Cheer JF, Lester HA, Zhu JJ, Looger LL. bioRxiv 2020 10.1101/2020.02.07.939504.
Backbone
  Vector backbone: pAAV.hSynap
  Backbone size w/o insert (bp): 4373
  Total vector size (bp): 6200
  Vector type: Mammalian Expression, AAV
Growth in bacteria
  Bacterial resistance: Ampicillin, 100 μg/mL
  Growth temperature: 37°C
  Growth strain: NEB Stable
  Copy number: Unknown
Gene/Insert
  Gene/Insert name: iAChSnFR (non-binding variant)
  Species: Synthetic
  Insert size (bp): 1827
  Mutation: Y140A
Terms and licenses: Academic/Nonprofit Terms; Industry Terms: Not Available to Industry
Depositor comments: Please visit https://www.biorxiv.org/content/10.1101/2020.02.07.939504v1 for bioRxiv preprint.
How to cite: pAAV.hSynap.iAChSnFR-NULL was a gift from Loren Looger (Addgene plasmid # 137951 ; http://n2t.net/addgene:137951 ; RRID:Addgene_137951)
